>Addgene plasmid #185356 | pGEX-6P-1-Cys-HA-Ubiquitin | addgene full sequence | sequence record 382515 | Addgene NGS Result
TCGACTGCACGGTGCACCAATGCTTCTGGCGTCAGGCAGCCATCGGAAGCTGTGGTATGGCTGTGCAGGT
CGTAAATCACTGCATAATTCGTGTCGCTCAAGGCGCACTCCCGTTCTGGATAATGTTTTTTGCGCCGACA
TCATAACGGTTCTGGCAAATATTCTGAAATGAGCTGTTGACAATTAATCATCGGCTCGTATAATGTGTGG
AATTGTGAGCGGATAACAATTTCACACAGGAAACAGTATTCATGTCCCCTATACTAGGTTATTGGAAAAT
TAAGGGCCTTGTGCAACCCACTCGACTTCTTTTGGAATATCTTGAAGAAAAATATGAAGAGCATTTGTAT
GAGCGCGATGAAGGTGATAAATGGCGAAACAAAAAGTTTGAATTGGGTTTGGAGTTTCCCAATCTTCCTT
ATTATATTGATGGTGATGTTAAATTAACACAGTCTATGGCCATCATACGTTATATAGCTGACAAGCACAA
CATGTTGGGTGGTTGTCCAAAAGAGCGTGCAGAGATTTCAATGCTTGAAGGAGCGGTTTTGGATATTAGA
TACGGTGTTTCGAGAATTGCATATAGTAAAGACTTTGAAACTCTCAAAGTTGATTTTCTTAGCAAGCTAC
CTGAAATGCTGAAAATGTTCGAAGATCGTTTATGTCATAAAACATATTTAAATGGTGATCATGTAACCCA
TCCTGACTTCATGTTGTATGACGCTCTTGATGTTGTTTTATACATGGACCCAATGTGCCTGGATGCGTTC
CCAAAATTAGTTTGTTTTAAAAAACGTATTGAAGCTATCCCACAAATTGATAAGTACTTGAAATCCAGCA
AGTATATAGCATGGCCTTTGCAGGGCTGGCAAGCCACGTTTGGTGGTGGCGACCATCCTCCAAAATCGGA
TCTGGAAGTTCTGTTCCAGGGGCCCCTGGGATCCTGCTACCCATACGATGTTCCTGATTACGCTTACCCC
TACGACGTGCCCGACTACGCCGGATCCCAGATTTTCGTCAAGACTTTGACCGGTAAAACCATAACATTGG
AAGTTGAATCTTCCGATACCATCGACAACGTTAAGTCGAAAATTCAAGACAAGGAAGGTATCCCTCCAGA
TCAACAAAGATTGATCTTTGCCGGTAAGCAGCTAGAAGACGGTAGAACGCTGTCTGATTACAACATTCAG
AAGGAGTCCACCTTACATCTTGTGCTAAGGCTAAGAGGTGGTTGAGAATTCCCGGGTCGACTCGAGCGGC
CGCATCGTGACTGACTGACGATCTGCCTCGCGCGTTTCGGTGATGACGGTGAAAACCTCTGACACATGCA
GCTCCCGGAGACGGTCACAGCTTGTCTGTAAGCGGATGCCGGGAGCAGACAAGCCCGTCAGGGCGCGTCA
GCGGGTGTTGGCGGGTGTCGGGGCGCAGCCATGACCCAGTCACGTAGCGATAGCGGAGTGTATAATTCTT
GAAGACGAAAGGGCCTCGTGATACGCCTATTTTTATAGGTTAATGTCATGATAATAATGGTTTCTTAGAC
GTCAGGTGGCACTTTTCGGGGAAATGTGCGCGGAACCCCTATTTGTTTATTTTTCTAAATACATTCAAAT
ATGTATCCGCTCATGAGACAATAACCCTGATAAATGCTTCAATAATATTGAAAAAGGAAGAGTATGAGTA
TTCAACATTTCCGTGTCGCCCTTATTCCCTTTTTTGCGGCATTTTGCCTTCCTGTTTTTGCTCACCCAGA
AACGCTGGTGAAAGTAAAAGATGCTGAAGATCAGTTGGGTGCACGAGTGGGTTACATCGAACTGGATCTC
AACAGCGGTAAGATCCTTGAGAGTTTTCGCCCCGAAGAACGTTTTCCAATGATGAGCACTTTTAAAGTTC
TGCTATGTGGCGCGGTATTATCCCGTGTTGACGCCGGGCAAGAGCAACTCGGTCGCCGCATACACTATTC
TCAGAATGACTTGGTTGAGTACTCACCAGTCACAGAAAAGCATCTTACGGATGGCATGACAGTAAGAGAA
TTATGCAGTGCTGCCATAACCATGAGTGATAACACTGCGGCCAACTTACTTCTGACAACGATCGGAGGAC
CGAAGGAGCTAACCGCTTTTTTGCACAACATGGGGGATCATGTAACTCGCCTTGATCGTTGGGAACCGGA
GCTGAATGAAGCCATACCAAACGACGAGCGTGACACCACGATGCCTGCAGCAATGGCAACAACGTTGCGC
AAACTATTAACTGGCGAACTACTTACTCTAGCTTCCCGGCAACAATTAATAGACTGGATGGAGGCGGATA
AAGTTGCAGGACCACTTCTGCGCTCGGCCCTTCCGGCTGGCTGGTTTATTGCTGATAAATCTGGAGCCGG
TGAGCGTGGGTCTCGCGGTATCATTGCAGCACTGGGGCCAGATGGTAAGCCCTCCCGTATCGTAGTTATC
TACACGACGGGGAGTCAGGCAACTATGGATGAACGAAATAGACAGATCGCTGAGATAGGTGCCTCACTGA
TTAAGCATTGGTAACTGTCAGACCAAGTTTACTCATATATACTTTAGATTGATTTAAAACTTCATTTTTA
ATTTAAAAGGATCTAGGTGAAGATCCTTTTTGATAATCTCATGACCAAAATCCCTTAACGTGAGTTTTCG
TTCCACTGAGCGTCAGACCCCGTAGAAAAGATCAAAGGATCTTCTTGAGATCCTTTTTTTCTGCGCGTAA
TCTGCTGCTTGCAAACAAAAAAACCACCGCTACCAGCGGTGGTTTGTTTGCCGGATCAAGAGCTACCAAC
TCTTTTTCCGAAGGTAACTGGCTTCAGCAGAGCGCAGATACCAAATACTGTCCTTCTAGTGTAGCCGTAG
TTAGGCCACCACTTCAAGAACTCTGTAGCACCGCCTACATACCTCGCTCTGCTAATCCTGTTACCAGTGG
CTGCTGCCAGTGGCGATAAGTCGTGTCTTACCGGGTTGGACTCAAGACGATAGTTACCGGATAAGGCGCA
GCGGTCGGGCTGAACGGGGGGTTCGTGCACACAGCCCAGCTTGGAGCGAACGACCTACACCGAACTGAGA
TACCTACAGCGTGAGCTATGAGAAAGCGCCACGCTTCCCGAAGGGAGAAAGGCGGACAGGTATCCGGTAA
GCGGCAGGGTCGGAACAGGAGAGCGCACGAGGGAGCTTCCAGGGGGAAACGCCTGGTATCTTTATAGTCC
TGTCGGGTTTCGCCACCTCTGACTTGAGCGTCGATTTTTGTGATGCTCGTCAGGGGGGCGGAGCCTATGG
AAAAACGCCAGCAACGCGGCCTTTTTACGGTTCCTGGCCTTTTGCTGGCCTTTTGCTCACATGTTCTTTC
CTGCGTTATCCCCTGATTCTGTGGATAACCGTATTACCGCCTTTGAGTGAGCTGATACCGCTCGCCGCAG
CCGAACGACCGAGCGCAGCGAGTCAGTGAGCGAGGAAGCGGAAGAGCGCCTGATGCGGTATTTTCTCCTT
ACGCATCTGTGCGGTATTTCACACCGCATAAATTCCGACACCATCGAATGGCGCAAAACCTTTCGCGGTA
TGGCATGATAGCGCCCGGAAGAGAGTCAATTCAGGGTGGTGAATGTGAAACCAGTAACGTTATACGATGT
CGCAGAGTATGCCGGTGTCTCTTATCAGACCGTTTCCCGCGTGGTGAACCAGGCCAGCCACGTTTCTGCG
AAAACGCGGGAAAAAGTGGAAGCGGCGATGGCGGAGCTGAATTACATTCCCAACCGCGTGGCACAACAAC
TGGCGGGCAAACAGTCGTTGCTGATTGGCGTTGCCACCTCCAGTCTGGCCCTGCACGCGCCGTCGCAAAT
TGTCGCGGCGATTAAATCTCGCGCCGATCAACTGGGTGCCAGCGTGGTGGTGTCGATGGTAGAACGAAGC
GGCGTCGAAGCCTGTAAAGCGGCGGTGCACAATCTTCTCGCGCAACGCGTCAGTGGGCTGATCATTAACT
ATCCGCTGGATGACCAGGATGCCATTGCTGTGGAAGCTGCCTGCACTAATGTTCCGGCGTTATTTCTTGA
TGTCTCTGACCAGACACCCATCAACAGTATTATTTTCTCCCATGAAGACGGTACGCGACTGGGCGTGGAG
CATCTGGTCGCATTGGGTCACCAGCAAATCGCGCTGTTAGCGGGCCCATTAAGTTCTGTCTCGGCGCGTC
TGCGTCTGGCTGGCTGGCATAAATATCTCACTCGCAATCAAATTCAGCCGATAGCGGAACGGGAAGGCGA
CTGGAGTGCCATGTCCGGTTTTCAACAAACCATGCAAATGCTGAATGAGGGCATCGTTCCCACTGCGATG
CTGGTTGCCAACGATCAGATGGCGCTGGGCGCAATGCGCGCCATTACCGAGTCCGGGCTGCGCGTTGGTG
CGGATATCTCGGTAGTGGGATACGACGATACCGAAGACAGCTCATGTTATATCCCGCCGTTAACCACCAT
CAAACAGGATTTTCGCCTGCTGGGGCAAACCAGCGTGGACCGCTTGCTGCAACTCTCTCAGGGCCAGGCG
GTGAAGGGCAATCAGCTGTTGCCCGTCTCACTGGTGAAAAGAAAAACCACGCTAGCGCCCAATACGCAAA
CCGCCTCTCCCCGCGCGTTGGCCGATTCATTAATGCAGCTGGCACGACAGGTTTCCCGACTGGAAAGCGG
GCAGTGAGCGCAACGCAATTAATGTAAGTTAGCTCACTCATTAGGCACCCCAGGCTTTACACTTTATGCT
TCCGGCTCGTATGTTGTGTGGAATTGTGAGCGGATAACAATTTCACACAGGAAACAGCTATGACCATGAT
TACGGATTCACTGGCCGTCGTTTTACAACGTCGTGACTGGGAAAACCCTGGCGTTACCCAACTTAATCGC
CTTGCAGCACATCCCCCTTTCGCCAGCTGGCGTAATAGCGAAGAGGCCCGCACCGATCGCCCTTCCCAAC
AGTTGCGCAGCCTGAATGGCGAATGGCGCTTTGCCTGGTTTCCGGCACCAGAAGCGGTGCCGGAAAGCTG
GCTGGAGTGCGATCTTCCTGAGGCCGATACTGTCGTCGTCCCCTCAAACTGGCAGATGCACGGTTACGAT
GCGCCCATCTACACCAACGTGACCTATCCCATTACGGTCAATCCGCCGTTTGTTCCCACGGAGAATCCGA
CGGGTTGTTACTCGCTCACATTTAATGTTGATGAAAGCTGGCTACAGGAAGGCCAGACGCGAATTATTTT
TGATGGCGTTGGAATTAGCTTA
Features (pLannotate 1.2.2; 18 found; start..end, strand, type, name):
    177..205     +  promoter       tac promoter: strong E. coli promoter; hybrid between the trp and lac UV5 promoters
    213..229     +  protein_bind   lac operator: The lac repressor binds to the lac operator to inhibit transcription in E. coli. This inhibition can be relieved by adding lactose or isopropyl-β-D-thiogalactopyranoside (IPTG). lac repressor encoded by lacI
    252..905     +  CDS            GST26_SCHJA: Experimental evidence at protein level: Swiss-Prot protein existence level 1. GST isoenzymes appear to play a central role in the parasite detoxification system. Other functions are also suspected including a role in increasing the solubility of haematin in the parasite gut. From Schistosoma japonicum (Blood fluke).
    948..991     +  CDS            3xHA (fragment): three tandem HA epitope tags
   1008..1232    +  CDS            ubiquitin: Saccharomyces cerevisiae ubiquitin
   1283..1322    +  CDS            rop (fragment): Rop protein, which maintains plasmids at low copy number; rop
   1424..1464    +  misc_feature   bom (fragment): basis of mobility region from pBR322
   1569..1673    +  promoter       AmpR promoter: bla
   1674..2534    +  CDS            AmpR: β-lactamase; bla; confers resistance to ampicillin, carbenicillin, and related antibiotics
   2705..3293    +  rep_origin     ori: high-copy-number ColE1/pMB1/pBR322/pUC origin of replication
   3479..3530    -  misc_feature   bom (fragment): basis of mobility region from pBR322
   3537..3614    +  promoter       lacI promoter: lacI
   3615..4697    +  CDS            lacI: lac repressor; lacI; The lac repressor binds to the lac operator to inhibit transcription in E. coli. This inhibition can be relieved by adding lactose or isopropyl-β-D-thiogalactopyranoside (IPTG).
   4710..4731    +  protein_bind   CAP binding site: CAP binding activates transcription in the presence of cAMP. E. coli catabolite activator protein
   4746..4776    +  promoter       lac promoter: promoter for the E. coli lac operon
   4784..4800    +  protein_bind   lac operator: The lac repressor binds to the lac operator to inhibit transcription in E. coli. This inhibition can be relieved by adding lactose or isopropyl-β-D-thiogalactopyranoside (IPTG). lac repressor encoded by lacI
   4820..4993    +  CDS            lacZα: LacZα fragment of β-galactosidase; lacZ fragment
   5257..101     -  CDS            yciV (fragment) (across the origin): RNAAM_ECOLI - Also known as trpH From Escherichia coli (strain K12).
