[The description below was written by a language model from this plasmid's Addgene catalogue record and pLannotate feature annotations shown in this document.]
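Description:
pGEX-6P-1-Cys-HA-Ubiquitin is a bacterial expression plasmid built on the pGEX-6P-1 backbone for producing recombinant, tagged ubiquitin as a GST fusion. The catalogue entry lists the vector type as mammalian expression. The annotated features do not support this: the only promoter driving the insert is the IPTG-inducible tac promoter with its lac operator, a plasmid-borne lacI gene supplies the repressor, and no mammalian promoter or polyadenylation signal is annotated. The 5,272-nt plasmid replicates in E. coli from a high-copy ColE1/pMB1-type origin and is selected with ampicillin through the β-lactamase gene. Residual pBR322-derived fragments (rop, bom) and a lacZα segment are backbone remnants.

The open reading frame begins with Schistosoma japonicum glutathione S-transferase. This is followed by HA epitope sequence, which the catalogue lists as two copies and the annotation detects as a partial match to a 3xHA tag, and then by Saccharomyces cerevisiae ubiquitin. The name suggests that a cysteine residue was introduced ahead of the HA tag. Such a residue is often used for site-specific chemical labelling, but neither the cysteine nor its purpose is annotated or explained in the record. pGEX-6P-1 vectors normally encode a PreScission protease site after GST so the affinity tag can be removed, although this site is not called out in the feature table. The 5′ cloning site is unrecorded, and the 3′ junction is an intact EcoRI site.

The stated purpose is in vitro ubiquitination assays. The GST moiety allows glutathione-affinity purification of the protein from E. coli, and the HA epitopes allow immunodetection of ubiquitin conjugates formed in reconstituted E1/E2/E3 reactions.
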