Addgene plasmid #185356: pGEX-6P-1-Cys-HA-Ubiquitin
Purpose: In vitro ubiquitination assays
Depositing lab: Allan Weissman. Depositing organization: National Cancer Institute (NCI). Publication: A structurally conserved site in AUP1 binds the E2 enzyme UBE2G2 and is essential for ER-associated degradation. Smith CE, Tsai YC, Liang YH, Khago D, Mariano J, Li J, Tarasov SG, Gergel E, Tsai B, Villaneuva M, Clapp ME, Magidson V, Chari R, Byrd RA, Ji X, Weissman AM. PLoS Biol. 2021 Dec 8;19(12):e3001474. doi: 10.1371/journal.pbio.3001474. eCollection 2021 Dec. PubMed 34879065.
Backbone
  Vector backbone: pGEX-6P-1
  Vector type: Mammalian Expression
Growth in bacteria
  Bacterial resistance: Ampicillin, 100 μg/mL
  Growth temperature: 37°C
  Growth strain: DH5alpha
  Copy number: High Copy
Gene/Insert
  Gene/Insert name: Ubiquitin
  Species: S. cerevisiae (budding yeast)
  Tag / fusion protein: GST, HA(x2) (N terminal on backbone)
  Cloning method: Restriction Enzyme; 5′ cloning site unknown (unknown if destroyed); 3′ cloning site EcoR1 (not destroyed)
  Sequencing primers: 5′ '
Terms and licenses: Academic/Nonprofit Terms; Industry Terms: Not Available to Industry
How to cite: pGEX-6P-1-Cys-HA-Ubiquitin was a gift from Allan Weissman (Addgene plasmid # 185356 ; http://n2t.net/addgene:185356 ; RRID:Addgene_185356)
